>Addgene plasmid #27175 | p3XFLAG-MKL2 | addgene partial sequence | sequence record 33485 | 27175 with CMV-F
CGACTGTTTGTGAACCGTCAGAATTAACCATGGACTACAAAGACCATGACGGTGATTATAAAGATCATGA
CATCGATTACAAGGATGACGATGACAAGCTTGCGGCCGCGAATTCATCGATAGATCTGATATCGGTACCA
GTCGAGATGGATCACACAGGGGCGATAGACACCGAGGATGAAGTGGGACCTTTAGCCCATCTTGCTCCAA
GTCCTCAGAGTGAAGCTGTGGCTCATGAATTCCAGGAACTCTCCTTGCAGTCCAGTCAAAACTTACCCCC
TCTGAACGAAAGGAAAAATGTGCTCCAGCTGAGGCTGCAACAAAGGAGGACGAGAGAACAACTAGTGGAC
CAGGGCATCATGCCACCTTTGAAGAGCCCAGCGGCATTCCATGAACAGATAAAAAGCTTGGAACGAGCCA
GAACTGAAAACTTTTTGAAACACAAGATTCGGAGTCGACCAGATCGTTCTGAACTTGTCAGGATGCACAT
TTTAGAAGAAACATTTGCAGAGCCATCCCTGCAGGCTACTCAGATGAAGTTGAAAAGAGCTCGACTAGCA
GATGATCTGAATGAAAAGATTGCTCAAAGACCTGGTCCTATGGAGCTGGTAGAGAAAAACATCCTTCCTG
TGGACTCCAGTGTTAAAGAAGCAATTATAGGCGTTGGGAAGGAGGACTATCCCCACACTCAGGGCGATTT
CTCATTTGATGAAGACAGCAGTGACGCTTTGTCTCCGGACCAGCCTGCGAGTCAGGAGTCACAGGGGTCA
GCCGCGTCCCCAAGTGAGCCAAAAGTTAGTGAATCGCCATCTCCTGTGACTACAAACACTCCAGCGCAGT
TTGCTTCAGTGTCCCCAACAGTTCCTGAATTCTTGAAAACTCCTCCAACTGCAGA
