[The description below was written by a language model from this plasmid's Addgene catalogue record.]
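Description:
p3XFLAG-MKL2 is a mammalian expression plasmid built on the commercial p3XFLAG-CMV7.1 backbone. It carries the human MKL2 coding sequence, a gene now designated MRTFB and also known as MRTF-B. The plasmid is propagated in E. coli as a high-copy vector under ampicillin selection. The record does not list a mammalian selection marker and includes no feature table, so the replication origin and other backbone elements are not itemised. The backbone name and the listed sequencing primers (a CMV forward primer and a reverse primer in the human growth hormone polyadenylation region) indicate that the insert sits between a CMV promoter and an hGH polyA signal. This is the usual arrangement for strong constitutive expression after transfection into mammalian cells.

The MKL2 insert was cloned by restriction digestion between SalI at the 5′ end and BamHI at the 3′ end, and both sites were preserved. This places the insert in frame downstream of the vector's triple FLAG epitope, so the protein is made with an N-terminal 3XFLAG tag. The tag allows sensitive detection by western blot or immunofluorescence and supports immunoprecipitation with anti-FLAG antibodies, without the need for an MKL2-specific antibody.

MKL2 belongs to the megakaryoblastic leukemia (myocardin-related) family of transcriptional co-activators of serum response factor. The associated publication examines the requirement for MKL1/2 in skeletal myogenic differentiation. The construct therefore suits overexpression of tagged MKL2 to study SRF-dependent transcription, co-activator localisation and protein interactions in cultured mammalian cells.
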