Addgene plasmid #27175: p3XFLAG-MKL2
Purpose: For mammalian expression of human MKL2 with a 3x FLAG tag
Depositing lab: Ron Prywes. Depositing organization: Columbia University. Publication: Megakaryoblastic leukemia-1/2, a transcriptional co-activator of serum response factor, is required for skeletal myogenic differentiation. Selvaraj A, Prywes R. J Biol Chem. 2003 Oct 24. 278(43):41977-87. 10.1074/jbc.M305679200 PubMed 14565952.
Backbone
  Vector backbone: p3XFLAG-CMV7.1
  Backbone manufacturer: Sigma
  Vector type: Mammalian Expression
Growth in bacteria
  Bacterial resistance: Ampicillin, 100 μg/mL
  Growth temperature: 37°C
  Growth strain: DH5alpha
  Copy number: High Copy
Gene/Insert
  Gene/Insert name: MKL2
  Species: H. sapiens (human)
  Entrez Gene: MRTFB (a.k.a. MKL2, MRTF-B, NPD001)
  Tag / fusion protein: 3XFLAG (N terminal on insert)
  Cloning method: Restriction Enzyme; 5′ cloning site SalI (not destroyed); 3′ cloning site BamHI (not destroyed)
  Sequencing primers: 5′ CMV-F; 3′ hGH-PA-R
Terms and licenses: Academic/Nonprofit Terms; Industry Terms: Not Available to Industry
How to cite: p3XFLAG-MKL2 was a gift from Ron Prywes (Addgene plasmid # 27175 ; http://n2t.net/addgene:27175 ; RRID:Addgene_27175)
